Addgene plasmid #224062: AiP15262 - pAAV-AiE0219h-minBG-mScarlet-WPRE3-BGHpA (Alias: CN5262)
Purpose: AiE0219h is an enhancer sequence, designed to drive AAV-mediated transgene expression in cortical Vip+ neurons
Depositing lab: Allen Institute for Brain Science & Jonathan Ting. Depositing organization: Allen Institute. Publication: A suite of enhancer AAVs and transgenic mouse lines for genetic access to cortical cell types (preprint). Ben-Simon Y, Hooper M, Narayan S, Daigle T, Dwivedi D, Way SW, Oster A, Stafford DA, Mich JK, Taormina MJ, Martinez RA, Opitz-Araya X, Roth JR, Allen S, Ayala A, Bakken TE, Barcelli T, Barta S, Bendrick J, Bertagnolli D, Bowlus J, Boyer G, Brouner K, Casian B, Casper T, Chakka AB, Chakrabarty R, Chance RK, Chavan S, Departee M, Donadio N, Dotson N, Egdorf T, Gabitto M, Garcia J, Gary A, Gasperini M, Goldy J, Gore BB, Graybuck L, Greisman N, Haeseleer F, Halterman C, Helback O, Hockemeyer D, Huang C, Huff S, Hunker A, Johansen N, Juneau Z, Kalmbach B, Khem S, Kussick E, Kutsal R, Larsen R, Lee C, Lee AY, Leibly M, Lenz GH, Liang E, Lusk N, Malone J, Mollenkopf T, Morin E, Newman D, Ng L, Ngo K, Omstead V, Oyama A, Pham T, Pom CA, Potekhina L, Ransford S, Rette D, Rimorin C, Rocha D, Ruiz A, Sanchez REA, Sedeno-Cortes A, Sevigny JP, Shapovalova N, Shulga L, Sigler AR, Siverts LA, Somasundaram S, Stewart K, Szelenyi E, Tieu M, Trader C, van Velthoven CTJ, Walker M, Weed N, Wirthlin M, Wood T, Wynalda B, Yao Z, Zhou T, Ariza J, Dee N, Reding M, Ronellenfitch K, Mufti S, Sunkin SM, Smith KA, Esposito L, Waters J, Thyagarajan B, Yao S, Lein ES, Zeng H, Levi BP, Ngai J, Ting J, Tasic B. bioRxiv [Preprint]. 2024 Sep 26:2024.06.10.597244. doi: 10.1101/2024.06.10.597244. PubMed 38915722.
Backbone
  Vector backbone: pAAV
  Vector type: AAV
Growth in bacteria
  Bacterial resistance: Ampicillin, 100 μg/mL
  Growth temperature: 30°C
  Growth strain: NEB Stable
  Copy number: High Copy
Gene/Insert
  Gene/Insert name: mScarlet
  Species: Synthetic
  Mutation: NA
  Promoter: minBG
  Cloning method: Other
Terms and licenses: Academic/Nonprofit Terms; Industry Terms: Not Available to Industry
Depositor comments: Cloning Method: RE Cloning
How to cite: AiP15262 - pAAV-AiE0219h-minBG-mScarlet-WPRE3-BGHpA (Alias: CN5262) was a gift from Allen Institute for Brain Science & Jonathan Ting (Addgene plasmid # 224062 ; http://n2t.net/addgene:224062 ; RRID:Addgene_224062)
