[The description below was written by a language model from this plasmid's Addgene catalogue record and pLannotate feature annotations shown in this document.]
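Description:
AiP15262 - pAAV-AiE0219h-minBG-mScarlet-WPRE3-BGHpA (alias CN5262) is an AAV transfer plasmid built on a pAAV backbone, intended for packaging a recombinant adeno-associated virus genome that reports enhancer activity in the brain. The sequenced plasmid is about 4.4 kb. In bacteria it is maintained through a high-copy ColE1/pUC-type origin and selected with ampicillin via the β-lactamase gene and its native promoter. The backbone also carries an M13 phage origin and short remnants of the pBR322 bom and rop regions, which are vestigial fragments rather than functional elements.

The payload lies between two AAV2 inverted terminal repeats, which are the cis elements required for replication and encapsidation of the vector genome. According to the record, the AiE0219h enhancer is placed upstream of a minimal beta-globin promoter (minBG). These two parts are not annotated in the feature table but presumably occupy the unannotated stretch of roughly 330 bp between the left ITR and the coding sequence. A minimal promoter has little activity by itself, so transcription depends on the enhancer, which was designed to direct expression in cortical Vip+ neurons. The expressed gene is mScarlet, a synthetic, constitutively fluorescent red protein. It is followed by WPRE3, a shortened woodchuck hepatitis virus posttranscriptional element (detected as two WPRE fragments) that boosts transcript stability and expression, and by the bovine growth hormone polyadenylation signal. The construct is used to label cortical Vip+ neurons with red fluorescence after AAV delivery, as part of a collection of enhancer AAVs for genetic access to cortical cell types.
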