Features (pLannotate 1.2.2; 13 found; start..end, strand, type, name):
      1..141     -  repeat_region  AAV2 ITR: inverted terminal repeat of adeno-associated virus serotype 2 inverted
    472..1167    +  CDS            mScarlet: mScarlet is a basic (constitutively fluorescent) red fluorescent protein published in 2016, derived from synthetic construct. It has moderate acid sensitivity.
   1207..1364    +  misc_feature   WPRE (fragment): woodchuck hepatitis virus posttranscriptional regulatory element
   1370..1450    +  misc_feature   WPRE (fragment): woodchuck hepatitis virus posttranscriptional regulatory element
   1467..1578    +  polyA_signal   bGH poly(A) signal: bovine growth hormone polyadenylation signal
   1696..1836    +  repeat_region  AAV2 ITR: inverted terminal repeat of adeno-associated virus serotype 2 inverted
   1841..1892    -  misc_feature   bom (fragment): basis of mobility region from pBR322
   1911..2291    +  rep_origin     M13 ori (sequence partly withheld): M13 bacteriophage origin of replication; arrow indicates direction of (+) strand synthesis
   2367..2416    -  misc_feature   bom (fragment): basis of mobility region from pBR322
   2518..2553    -  CDS            rop (fragment): Rop protein, which maintains plasmids at low copy number; rop
   2648..2752    +  promoter       AmpR promoter: bla
   2753..3613    +  CDS            AmpR: β-lactamase; bla; confers resistance to ampicillin, carbenicillin, and related antibiotics
   3784..4372    +  rep_origin     ori: high-copy-number ColE1/pMB1/pBR322/pUC origin of replication
>Addgene plasmid #224062 | AiP15262 - pAAV-AiE0219h-minBG-mScarlet-WPRE3-BGHpA (Alias: CN5262) | addgene full sequence | sequence record 449774 | Addgene NGS Result
CCTGCAGGCAGCTGCGCGCTCGCTCGCTCACTGAGGCCGCCCGGGCAAAGCCCGGGCGTCGGGCGACCTT
TGGTCGCCCGGCCTCAGTGAGCGAGCGAGCGCGCAGAGAGGGAGTGGCCAACTCCATCACTAGGGGTTCC
TGCGGCCGCACGCGTTGGTCTTGATCAATTGTCCCAGCAGAGTTGGTGCATGGGAAAGCCTTTCTTGGCC
TTATCAGCAGCTCAGCCTGGGAGGTTGGCCCGGGGGCTGACCAAGCACAAAATAGAAAAGCCACTAATAA
GATCCAGCTGGAACAAATAGCCTCTATTTATTTTAGGAAACTAATGATATGTCATCATGACACATATCTA
ACCTTAGTATTTCTGATTGGACAGGCCAGTTAGAGCTCGGGCTGGGCATAAAAGTCAGGGCAGAGCCATC
TATTGCTTACATTTGCTTCTGGGATCCAGATCTTTCGAAGCTAGCGCCACCATGGTGAGCAAGGGCGAGG
CAGTGATCAAGGAGTTCATGCGGTTCAAGGTGCACATGGAGGGCTCCATGAACGGCCACGAGTTCGAGAT
CGAGGGCGAGGGCGAGGGCCGCCCCTACGAGGGCACCCAGACCGCCAAGCTGAAGGTGACCAAGGGTGGC
CCCCTGCCCTTCTCCTGGGACATCCTGTCCCCTCAGTTCATGTACGGCTCCAGGGCCTTCACCAAGCACC
CCGCCGACATCCCCGACTACTATAAGCAGTCCTTCCCCGAGGGCTTCAAGTGGGAGCGCGTGATGAACTT
CGAGGACGGCGGCGCCGTGACCGTGACCCAGGACACCTCCCTGGAGGACGGCACCCTGATCTACAAGGTG
AAGCTCCGCGGCACCAACTTCCCTCCTGACGGCCCCGTAATGCAGAAGAAGACAATGGGCTGGGAAGCGT
CCACCGAGCGGTTGTACCCCGAGGACGGCGTGCTGAAGGGCGACATTAAGATGGCCCTGCGCCTGAAGGA
CGGCGGCCGCTACCTGGCGGACTTCAAGACCACCTACAAGGCCAAGAAGCCCGTGCAGATGCCCGGCGCC
TACAACGTCGACCGCAAGTTGGACATCACCTCCCACAACGAGGACTACACCGTGGTGGAACAGTACGAAC
GCTCCGAGGGCCGCCACTCCACCGGCGGCATGGACGAGCTGTACAAGTAAGTCGACGGCGCGCCGCGGCC
GCGAATTCGATATCATAATCAACCTCTGGATTACAAAATTTGTGAAAGATTGACTGGTATTCTTAACTAT
GTTGCTCCTTTTACGCTATGTGGATACGCTGCTTTAATGCCTTTGTATCATGCTATTGCTTCCCGTATGG
CTTTCATTTTCTCCTCCTTGTATAAATCCTGGTTAGTTCTTGCCACGGCGGAACTCATCGCCGCCTGCCT
TGCCCGCTGCTGGACAGGGGCTCGGCTGTTGGGCACTGACAATTCCGTGGCTCGAGAGATCTTCGACTGT
GCCTTCTAGTTGCCAGCCATCTGTTGTTTGCCCCTCCCCCGTGCCTTCCTTGACCCTGGAAGGTGCCACT
CCCACTGTCCTTTCCTAATAAAATGAGGAAATTGCATCGCATTGTCTGAGTAGGTGTCATTCTATTCTGG
GGGGTGGGGTGGGGCAGGACAGCAAGGGGGAGGATTGGGAAGACAATAGCAGGCATGAGATCTCACGTGC
GGACCGAGCGGCCGCAGGAACCCCTAGTGATGGAGTTGGCCACTCCCTCTCTGCGCGCTCGCTCGCTCAC
TGAGGCCGGGCGACCAAAGGTCGCCCGACGCCCGGGCTTTGCCCGGGCGGCCTCAGTGAGCGAGCGAGCG
CGCAGCTGCCTGCAGGGGCGCCTGATGCGGTATTTTCTCCTTACGCATCTGTGCGGTATTTCACACCGCA
TA
[142 nt withheld, positions 1893-2034]
C
[141 nt withheld, positions 2036-2176]
CCTTTGACGTTGGAGTCCACGTTCTTT
[37 nt withheld, positions 2204-2240]
ACCCTATCTCGGGCTATTCTTTTGATTTATAAGGGATTTTGCCGATTTCGGCCTATTGGTTAAAAAATGA
GCTGATTTAACAAAAATTTAACGCGAATTTTAACAAAATATTAACGTTTACAATTTTATGGTGCACTCTC
AGTACAATCTGCTCTGATGCCGCATAGTTAAGCCAGCCCCGACACCCGCCAACACCCGCTGACGCGCCCT
GACGGGCTTGTCTGCTCCCGGCATCCGCTTACAGACAAGCTGTGACCGTCTCCGGGAGCTGCATGTGTCA
GAGGTTTTCACCGTCATCACCGAAACGCGCGAGACGAAAGGGCCTCGTGATACGCCTATTTTTATAGGTT
AATGTCATGATAATAATGGTTTCTTAGACGTCAGGTGGCACTTTTCGGGGAAATGTGCGCGGAACCCCTA
TTTGTTTATTTTTCTAAATACATTCAAATATGTATCCGCTCATGAGACAATAACCCTGATAAATGCTTCA
ATAATATTGAAAAAGGAAGAGTATGAGTATTCAACATTTCCGTGTCGCCCTTATTCCCTTTTTTGCGGCA
TTTTGCCTTCCTGTTTTTGCTCACCCAGAAACGCTGGTGAAAGTAAAAGATGCTGAAGATCAGTTGGGTG
CACGAGTGGGTTACATCGAACTGGATCTCAACAGCGGTAAGATCCTTGAGAGTTTTCGCCCCGAAGAACG
TTTTCCAATGATGAGCACTTTTAAAGTTCTGCTATGTGGCGCGGTATTATCCCGTATTGACGCCGGGCAA
GAGCAACTCGGTCGCCGCATACACTATTCTCAGAATGACTTGGTTGAGTACTCACCAGTCACAGAAAAGC
ATCTTACGGATGGCATGACAGTAAGAGAATTATGCAGTGCTGCCATAACCATGAGTGATAACACTGCGGC
CAACTTACTTCTGACAACGATCGGAGGACCGAAGGAGCTAACCGCTTTTTTGCACAACATGGGGGATCAT
GTAACTCGCCTTGATCGTTGGGAACCGGAGCTGAATGAAGCCATACCAAACGACGAGCGTGACACCACGA
TGCCTGTAGCAATGGCAACAACGTTGCGCAAACTATTAACTGGCGAACTACTTACTCTAGCTTCCCGGCA
ACAATTAATAGACTGGATGGAGGCGGATAAAGTTGCAGGACCACTTCTGCGCTCGGCCCTTCCGGCTGGC
TGGTTTATTGCTGATAAATCTGGAGCCGGTGAGCGTGGGTCTCGCGGTATCATTGCAGCACTGGGGCCAG
ATGGTAAGCCCTCCCGTATCGTAGTTATCTACACGACGGGGAGTCAGGCAACTATGGATGAACGAAATAG
ACAGATCGCTGAGATAGGTGCCTCACTGATTAAGCATTGGTAACTGTCAGACCAAGTTTACTCATATATA
CTTTAGATTGATTTAAAACTTCATTTTTAATTTAAAAGGATCTAGGTGAAGATCCTTTTTGATAATCTCA
TGACCAAAATCCCTTAACGTGAGTTTTCGTTCCACTGAGCGTCAGACCCCGTAGAAAAGATCAAAGGATC
TTCTTGAGATCCTTTTTTTCTGCGCGTAATCTGCTGCTTGCAAACAAAAAAACCACCGCTACCAGCGGTG
GTTTGTTTGCCGGATCAAGAGCTACCAACTCTTTTTCCGAAGGTAACTGGCTTCAGCAGAGCGCAGATAC
CAAATACTGTCCTTCTAGTGTAGCCGTAGTTAGGCCACCACTTCAAGAACTCTGTAGCACCGCCTACATA
CCTCGCTCTGCTAATCCTGTTACCAGTGGCTGCTGCCAGTGGCGATAAGTCGTGTCTTACCGGGTTGGAC
TCAAGACGATAGTTACCGGATAAGGCGCAGCGGTCGGGCTGAACGGGGGGTTCGTGCACACAGCCCAGCT
TGGAGCGAACGACCTACACCGAACTGAGATACCTACAGCGTGAGCTATGAGAAAGCGCCACGCTTCCCGA
AGGGAGAAAGGCGGACAGGTATCCGGTAAGCGGCAGGGTCGGAACAGGAGAGCGCACGAGGGAGCTTCCA
GGGGGAAACGCCTGGTATCTTTATAGTCCTGTCGGGTTTCGCCACCTCTGACTTGAGCGTCGATTTTTGT
GATGCTCGTCAGGGGGGCGGAGCCTATGGAAAAACGCCAGCAACGCGGCCTTTTTACGGTTCCTGGCCTT
TTGCTGGCCTTTTGCTCACATGT
